Addgene plasmid #188822: Portal_prophage_Escherichia_coli_1
Purpose: Portal protein from Escherichia coli NCTC9020 prophage
Depositing lab: Feng Zhang. Depositing organization: Broad Institute. Publication: Prokaryotic innate immunity through pattern recognition of conserved viral proteins. Gao LA, Wilkinson ME, Strecker J, Makarova KS, Macrae RK, Koonin EV, Zhang F. Science. 2022 Aug 12;377(6607):eabm4096. doi: 10.1126/science.abm4096. Epub 2022 Aug 12. PubMed 35951700.
Backbone
  Vector backbone: pBAD
  Backbone size w/o insert (bp): 3590
  Total vector size (bp): 5216
  Vector type: Bacterial Expression
Growth in bacteria
  Bacterial resistance: Ampicillin, 100 μg/mL
  Growth temperature: 37°C
  Growth strain: DH5alpha
  Copy number: High Copy
Gene/Insert
  Gene/Insert name: Portal
  Insert size (bp): 1626
  GenBank ID: WP_059328803.1
  Cloning method: Gibson Cloning
  Sequencing primers: 5′ N/A
Terms and licenses: Academic/Nonprofit Terms; Industry Terms: Not Available to Industry
How to cite: Portal_prophage_Escherichia_coli_1 was a gift from Feng Zhang (Addgene plasmid # 188822 ; http://n2t.net/addgene:188822 ; RRID:Addgene_188822)
