[The description below was written by a language model from this plasmid's Addgene catalogue record and pLannotate feature annotations shown in this document.]
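Description:
Portal_prophage_Escherichia_coli_1 is a 5,216 bp bacterial expression plasmid built on a pBAD backbone (3,590 bp without insert). It carries a 1,626 bp insert, introduced by Gibson cloning, that encodes the portal protein of a prophage found in Escherichia coli NCTC9020. It is propagated in E. coli from a ColE1/pMB1-type origin and is recorded as high copy. Selection is by ampicillin, through a β-lactamase gene driven by its own bla promoter. The annotation also picks up a pBR322-derived bom (basis of mobility) region, together with short fragments matching rop and the RSF origin. These appear to be backbone remnants rather than functional elements.

Expression follows the standard arabinose-inducible arrangement. The araC regulator is transcribed in one direction and the araBAD promoter faces the other way, so transcription of the downstream gene is repressed without L-arabinose and induced when it is added. The feature table does not annotate the portal coding sequence itself. However, the unannotated stretch between the araBAD promoter and the rrnB T2 terminator is large enough to hold the insert, so it is presumably located there. No epitope or purification tags are recorded.

The associated study concerns prokaryotic innate immunity that works through recognition of conserved viral proteins. This suggests the plasmid is used for controlled expression of a phage portal protein in E. coli, for example to test whether that protein alone can trigger a bacterial defence system. The record itself states only the identity of the insert and does not describe any specific assay.
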