Features (pLannotate 1.2.2; 9 found; start..end, strand, type, name):
      1..54      +  rep_origin     RSF ori (fragment): Plasmids containing the RSF 1030 origin of replication can be propagated in E. coli cells that contain additional plasmids with compatible origins.
     59..199     -  misc_feature   bom: basis of mobility region from pBR322
    301..341     -  CDS            rop (fragment): Rop protein, which maintains plasmids at low copy number; rop
    463..1341    -  CDS            araC: L-arabinose regulatory protein; araC
   1368..1652    +  promoter       araBAD promoter: araBAD; promoter of the L-arabinose operon of E. coli; the araC regulatory gene is transcribed in the opposite direction (Guzman et al., 1995)
   3332..3359    +  terminator     rrnB T2 terminator: transcription terminator T2 from the E. coli rrnB gene
   3378..3469    +  promoter       AmpR promoter: bla
   3470..4330    +  CDS            AmpR: β-lactamase; bla; confers resistance to ampicillin, carbenicillin, and related antibiotics
   4501..5089    +  rep_origin     ori: high-copy-number ColE1/pMB1/pBR322/pUC origin of replication
>Addgene plasmid #188822 | Portal_prophage_Escherichia_coli_1 | addgene full sequence | sequence record 369841 | Addgene NGS Result
CTCGCCGCAGCCGAACGACCGAGCGCAGCGAGTCAGTGAGCGAGGAAGCGGAAGAGCGCCTGATGCGGTA
TTTTCTCCTTACGCATCTGTGCGGTATTTCACACCGCATATGGTGCACTCTCAGTACAATCTGCTCTGAT
GCCGCATAGTTAAGCCAGTATACACTCCGCTATCGCTACGTGACTGGGTCATGGCTGCGCCCCGACACCC
GCCAACACCCGCTGACGCGCCCTGACGGGCTTGTCTGCTCCCGGCATCCGCTTACAGACAAGCTGTGACC
GTCTCCGGGAGCTGCATGTGTCAGAGGTTTTCACCGTCATCACCGAAACGCGCGAGGCAGCAGATCAATT
CGCGCGCGAAGGCGAAGCGGCATGCATAATGTGCCTGTCAAATGGACGAAGCAGGGATTCTGCAAACCCT
ATGCTACTCCGTCAAGCCGTCAATTGTCTGATTCGTTACCAATTATGACAACTTGACGGCTACATCATTC
ACTTTTTCTTCACAACCGGCACGGAACTCGCTCGGGCTGGCCCCGGTGCATTTTTTAAATACCCGCGAGA
AATAGAGTTGATCGTCAAAACCAACATTGCGACCGACGGTGGCGATAGGCATCCGGGTGGTGCTCAAAAG
CAGCTTCGCCTGGCTGATACGTTGGTCCTCGCGCCAGCTTAAGACGCTAATCCCTAACTGCTGGCGGAAA
AGATGTGACAGACGCGACGGCGACAAGCAAACATGCTGTGCGACGCTGGCGATATCAAAATTGCTGTCTG
CCAGGTGATCGCTGATGTACTGACAAGCCTCGCGTACCCGATTATCCATCGGTGGATGGAGCGACTCGTT
AATCGCTTCCATGCGCCGCAGTAACAATTGCTCAAGCAGATTTATCGCCAGCAGCTCCGAATAGCGCCCT
TCCCCTTGCCCGGCGTTAATGATTTGCCCAAACAGGTCGCTGAAATGCGGCTGGTGCGCTTCATCCGGGC
GAAAGAACCCCGTATTGGCAAATATTGACGGCCAGTTAAGCCATTCATGCCAGTAGGCGCGCGGACGAAA
GTAAACCCACTGGTGATACCATTCGCGAGCCTCCGGATGACGACCGTAGTGATGAATCTCTCCTGGCGGG
AACAGCAAAATATCACCCGGTCGGCAAACAAATTCTCGTCCCTGATTTTTCACCACCCCCTGACCGCGAA
TGGTGAGATTGAGAATATAACCTTTCATTCCCAGCGGTCGGTCGATAAAAAAATCGAGATAACCGTTGGC
CTCAATCGGCGTTAAACCCGCCACCAGATGGGCATTAAACGAGTATCCCGGCAGCAGGGGATCATTTTGC
GCTTCAGCCATACTTTTCATACTCCCGCCATTCAGAGAAGAAACCAATTGTCCATATTGCATCAGACATT
GCCGTCACTGCGTCTTTTACTGGCTCTTCTCGCTAACCAAACCGGTAACCCCGCTTATTAAAAGCATTCT
GTAACAAAGCGGGACCAAAGCCATGACAAAAACGCGTAACAAAAGTGTCTATAATCACGGCAGAAAAGTC
CACATTGATTATTTGCACGGCGTCACACTTTGCTATGCCATAGCATTTTTATCCATAAGATTAGCGGATC
CTACCTGACGCTTTTTATCGCAACTCTCTACTGTTTCTCCATACCCGTTTTTTGGGCTAACAGGAGGAAT
TAACCATGGACGAGCTGGCGGTGAAGCTGATCAAACGTAGCGATACCCTGAAGGCGAACCGTCAGCAACA
CGAGAGCGTTTGGCGTGAATGCTACGACTATACCTACCCGCTGCGTGGTGCGGGTTTCAGCGACGAAGTT
CTGGATGCGCAAAGCGCGAAGCACAAAGTGGCGAAACTGCTGGATGGTACCGCGACCGATAGCGCGCGTA
TGCTGGCGAGCGCGCTGATGAGCGGTATGACCCCGGCGAACGCGCAGTGGCTGAACCTGGACAGCGAGAG
CCTGCCGGACGATGCGAAAGCGTGGCTGAGCGAGTGCGCGACCCTGGTGTGGGAAAACATCCACGCGGCG
AACTTTGACGCGGAGGGTTACGAAGCGAACCTGGATGTGGTTTGCGCGGGCTGGTTCGTTCTGTATATTG
ACGAAGATCGTGAGGAAGGTGGCTACACCTTTCAGCAATGGCCGCTGGCGCAGTGCTATGTTACCAGCAC
CCGTAAGGACGGTATCGTGGATACCATTTATCGTCGTTACCAACTGACCGCGGAGCAGGCGATCAAAGAA
TTCGGCGCGGACAAAGTGAGCGAGAAAATTCGTGATGCGGCGAAGCAAAAACCGGACGATAAATTCGACT
TTCTGCACTGCATCTTCCCGCGTGAAACCTATATGGTTGATGCGCGTCTGGCGAAGAACATGCGTTTTGC
GAGCTACAACGTGGACGTTAACAACAAACAGATTGTGCGTGAGAGCGGTTATCACGAATTTCCGTGCTGC
GTTCCGCGTTGGATGAAGATCCCGGGCAGCAGCTATGGTATTGGTCCGGTGTATGATGCGCTGCCGGATT
GCAAAGAGCTGAACGAAACCAAGCGTATGGAGAAAGCGGCGCAGGATCTGGCGATCAGCGGCATGTGGAT
TGCGGAAGACGATGGCGTGCTGAACCCGCGTACCGTGAAGGTTGGTCCGCGTCGTATCATTGTTGCGAAC
AGCGTGGACAGCATGAAACCGCTGCTGACCGGCAGCGATTTCAGCGTTGCGTTTACCGCTGAGGAACGTC
TGCAAGCGAGCATCCGTAAAATTATGATGGCGGACCAGCTGCAACCGCAAGATGGTCCGGCGATGACCGC
GACCGAGGTGCATGTTCGTGTGGCGCTGATCCGTCAGCTGCTGGGTCCGGTGTATGGCCGTTTCCAAGCG
GAATACCTGCAGCTGCTGGTTGTGCGTTGCTTCGGTATCGCGTTTCGTGCGGGTATCTTCAGCCCGCCGC
CGGAGAGCCTGCAAAACGCGAACTTTAACGTTCGTTACATTAGCCCGCTGGCGCGTGCGCAGAAGCTGGA
GGACGTTACCGCGATCGAACGTCTGGGTGCGAACGTGGCGAACCTGGCGGGTATTAGCCAGGACGTTATC
GATCTGATTGACACCGATGAAGCGACCCGTGTGGTTGCGGATGCGCTGGGTGTTCCGGCGAAGGTGATCC
GTAGCAGCGACGCGGTTGCGAACATTCGTGATCAACGTCAGAAAGCGCAGCAACAGGCGGCGCAACAGCA
ACTGATGATGCAAGCGGGTACCGAGGCGGCGGGTGCGGCGGGTCAGACCGCGGGTGCGGCGATTGGTCAA
CGTCTGGCGGGTAACCAGTAATGCCAGGCATCAAATTAAGCAGAAGGCCATCCTGACGGATGGCCTTTTT
GCGTTTCTACAAACTCTTTTGTTTATTTTTCTAAATACATTCAAATATGTATCCGCTCATGAGACAATAA
CCCTGATAAATGCTTCAATAATATTGAAAAAGGAAGAGTATGAGTATTCAACATTTCCGTGTCGCCCTTA
TTCCCTTTTTTGCGGCATTTTGCCTTCCTGTTTTTGCTCACCCAGAAACGCTGGTGAAAGTAAAAGATGC
TGAAGATCAGTTGGGTGCACGAGTGGGTTACATCGAACTGGATCTCAACAGCGGTAAGATCCTTGAGAGT
TTTCGCCCCGAAGAACGTTTTCCAATGATGAGCACTTTTAAAGTTCTGCTATGTGGCGCGGTATTATCCC
GTGTTGACGCCGGGCAAGAGCAACTCGGTCGCCGCATACACTATTCTCAGAATGACTTGGTTGAGTACTC
ACCAGTCACAGAAAAGCATCTTACGGATGGCATGACAGTAAGAGAATTATGCAGTGCTGCCATAACCATG
AGTGATAACACTGCGGCCAACTTACTTCTGACAACGATCGGAGGACCGAAGGAGCTAACCGCTTTTTTGC
ACAACATGGGGGATCATGTAACTCGCCTTGATCGTTGGGAACCGGAGCTGAATGAAGCCATACCAAACGA
CGAGCGTGACACCACGATGCCTGTAGCAATGGCAACAACGTTGCGCAAACTATTAACTGGCGAACTACTT
ACTCTAGCTTCCCGGCAACAATTAATAGACTGGATGGAGGCGGATAAAGTTGCAGGACCACTTCTGCGCT
CGGCCCTTCCGGCTGGCTGGTTTATTGCTGATAAATCTGGAGCCGGTGAGCGTGGGTCTCGCGGTATCAT
TGCAGCACTGGGGCCAGATGGTAAGCCCTCCCGTATCGTAGTTATCTACACGACGGGGAGTCAGGCAACT
ATGGATGAACGAAATAGACAGATCGCTGAGATAGGTGCCTCACTGATTAAGCATTGGTAACTGTCAGACC
AAGTTTACTCATATATACTTTAGATTGATTTAAAACTTCATTTTTAATTTAAAAGGATCTAGGTGAAGAT
CCTTTTTGATAATCTCATGACCAAAATCCCTTAACGTGAGTTTTCGTTCCACTGAGCGTCAGACCCCGTA
GAAAAGATCAAAGGATCTTCTTGAGATCCTTTTTTTCTGCGCGTAATCTGCTGCTTGCAAACAAAAAAAC
CACCGCTACCAGCGGTGGTTTGTTTGCCGGATCAAGAGCTACCAACTCTTTTTCCGAAGGTAACTGGCTT
CAGCAGAGCGCAGATACCAAATACTGTCCTTCTAGTGTAGCCGTAGTTAGGCCACCACTTCAAGAACTCT
GTAGCACCGCCTACATACCTCGCTCTGCTAATCCTGTTACCAGTGGCTGCTGCCAGTGGCGATAAGTCGT
GTCTTACCGGGTTGGACTCAAGACGATAGTTACCGGATAAGGCGCAGCGGTCGGGCTGAACGGGGGGTTC
GTGCACACAGCCCAGCTTGGAGCGAACGACCTACACCGAACTGAGATACCTACAGCGTGAGCTATGAGAA
AGCGCCACGCTTCCCGAAGGGAGAAAGGCGGACAGGTATCCGGTAAGCGGCAGGGTCGGAACAGGAGAGC
GCACGAGGGAGCTTCCAGGGGGAAACGCCTGGTATCTTTATAGTCCTGTCGGGTTTCGCCACCTCTGACT
TGAGCGTCGATTTTTGTGATGCTCGTCAGGGGGGCGGAGCCTATGGAAAAACGCCAGCAACGCGGCCTTT
TTACGGTTCCTGGCCTTTTGCTGGCCTTTTGCTCACATGTTCTTTCCTGCGTTATCCCCTGATTCTGTGG
ATAACCGTATTACCGCCTTTGAGTGAGCTGATACCG
